>Addgene plasmid #111547 | 10XUAS IVS ChrimsonR mCherry_tr | depositor full sequence | sequence record 209459 | Full Sequence
GACTCAGGTGGCACTTTTCGGGGAAATGTGCGCGGAACCCCTATTTGTTTATTTTTCTAAATACATTCAA
ATATGTATCCGCTCATGAGACAATAACCCTGATAAATGCTTCAATAATATTGAAAAAGGAAGAGTATGAG
TATTCAACATTTCCGTGTCGCCCTTATTCCCTTTTTTGCGGCATTTTGCCTTCCTGTTTTTGCTCACCCA
GAAACGCTGGTGAAAGTAAAAGATGCTGAAGATCAGTTGGGTGCACGAGTGGGTTACATCGAACTGGATC
TCAACAGCGGTAAGATCCTTGAGAGTTTTCGCCCCGAAGAACGTTTTCCAATGATGAGCACTTTTAAAGT
TCTGCTATGTGGCGCGGTATTATCCCGTATTGACGCCGGGCAAGAGCAACTCGGTCGCCGCATACACTAT
TCTCAGAATGACTTGGTTGAGTACTCACCAGTCACAGAAAAGCATCTTACGGATGGCATGACAGTAAGAG
AATTATGCAGTGCTGCCATAACCATGAGTGATAACACTGCGGCCAACTTACTTCTGACAACGATCGGAGG
ACCGAAGGAGCTAACCGCTTTTTTGCACAACATGGGGGATCATGTAACTCGCCTTGATCGTTGGGAACCG
GAGCTGAATGAAGCCATACCAAACGACGAGCGTGACACCACGATGCCTGTAGCAATGGCAACAACGTTGC
GCAAACTATTAACTGGCGAACTACTTACTCTAGCTTCCCGGCAACAATTAATAGACTGGATGGAGGCGGA
TAAAGTTGCAGGACCACTTCTGCGCTCGGCCCTTCCGGCTGGCTGGTTTATTGCTGATAAATCTGGAGCC
GGTGAGCGTGGGTCTCGCGGTATCATTGCAGCACTGGGGCCAGATGGTAAGCCCTCCCGTATCGTAGTTA
TCTACACGACGGGGAGTCAGGCAACTATGGATGAACGAAATAGACAGATCGCTGAGATAGGTGCCTCACT
GATTAAGCATTGGTAACTGTCAGACCAAGTTTACTCATATATACTTTAGATTGATTTAAAACTTCATTTT
TAATTTAAAAGGATCTAGGTGAAGATCCTTTTTGATAATCTCATGACCAAAATCCCTTAACGTGAGTTTT
CGTTCCACTGAGCGTCAGACCCCGTAGAAAAGATCAAAGGATCTTCTTGAGATCCTTTTTTTCTGCGCGT
AATCTGCTGCTTGCAAACAAAAAAACCACCGCTACCAGCGGTGGTTTGTTTGCCGGATCAAGAGCTACCA
ACTCTTTTTCCGAAGGTAACTGGCTTCAGCAGAGCGCAGATACCAAATACTGTTCTTCTAGTGTAGCCGT
AGTTAGGCCACCACTTCAAGAACTCTGTAGCACCGCCTACATACCTCGCTCTGCTAATCCTGTTACCAGT
GGCTGCTGCCAGTGGCGATAAGTCGTGTCTTACCGGGTTGGACTCAAGACGATAGTTACCGGATAAGGCG
CAGCGGTCGGGCTGAACGGGGGGTTCGTGCACACAGCCCAGCTTGGAGCGAACGACCTACACCGAACTGA
GATACCTACAGCGTGAGCTATGAGAAAGCGCCACGCTTCCCGAAGGGAGAAAGGCGGACAGGTATCCGGT
AAGCGGCAGGGTCGGAACAGGAGAGCGCACGAGGGAGCTTCCAGGGGGAAACGCCTGGTATCTTTATAGT
CCTGTCGGGTTTCGCCACCTCTGACTTGAGCGTCGATTTTTGTGATGCTCGTCAGGGGGGCGGAGCCTAT
GGAAAAACGCCAGCAACGCGGCCTTTTTACGGTTCCTGGCCTTTTGCTGGCCTTTTGCTCACATGTTACC
GTCGACGATGTAGGTCACGGTCTCGAAGCCGCGGTGCGGGTGCCAGGGCGTGCCCTTGGGCTCCCCGGGC
GCGTACTCCACCTCACCCATCTGGTCCATCATGATGAACGGGTCGAGGTGGCGGTAGTTGATCCCGGCGA
ACGCGCGGCGCACCGGGAAGCCCTCGCCCTCGAAACCGCTGGGCGCGGTGGTCACGGTGAGCACGGGACG
TGCGACGGCGTCGGCGGGTGCGGATACGCGGGGCAGCGTCAGCGGGTTCTCGACGGTCACGGCGGGCATG
TCGACAAGCCGAACATATGGGCGCGCCTAGTATGTATGTAAGTTAATAAAACCCATTTTTGCGGAAAGTA
GATAAAAAAAACATTTTTTTTTTTTACTGCACTGGATATCATTGAACTTATCTGATCAGTTTTAAATTTA
CTTCGATCCAAGGGTATTTGATGTACCAGGTTCTTTCGATTACCTCTCACTCAAAATGACATTCCACTCA
AAGTCAGCGCTGTTTGCCTCCTTCTCTGTCCACAGAAATATCGCCGTCTCTTTCGCCGCTGCGTCCGCTA
TCTCTTTCGCCACCGTTTGTAGCGTTACGTAGCGTCAATGTCCGCCTTCAGTTGCATTTTGTCAGCGGTT
TCGTGACGAAGCTCCAAGCGGTTTACGCCATCAATTAAACACAAAGTGCTGTGCCAAAACTCCTCTCGCT
TCTTATTTTTGTTTGTTTTTTGAGTGATTGGGGTGGTGATTGGTTTTGGGTGGGTAAGCAGGGGAAAGTG
TGAAAAATCCCGGCAATGGGCCAAGAGGATCAGGAGCTATTAATTCGCGGAGGCAGCAAACACCCATCTG
CCGAGCATCTGAACAATGTGAGTAGTACATGTGCATACATCTTAAGTTCACTTGATCTATAGGAACTGCG
ATTGCAACATCAAATTGTATGCGGCGTGAGAACTGCGACCCACAAAAATCCCAAACCGCAATTGCACAAA
CAAATAGTGACACGAAACAGATTATTCTGGTAGCTGTTCTCGCTATATAAGACAATTTTTGAGATCATAT
CATGATCAAGACATCTAAAGGCATTCATTTTCGACTATATTCTTTTTTACAAAAAATATAACAACCAGAT
ATTTTAAGCTGATCCTAGATGCACAAAAAATAAATAAAAGTATAAACCTACTTCGTAGGATACTTCGGGG
TACTTTTTGTTCGGGGTTAGATGAGCATAACGCTAGTAGTTGATATTTGAGATCCCCTATCATTGCAGGG
TGACAGCGGAGCGGCTTCGCAGAGCTGCATTAACCAGGGCTTCGGGCAGGCCAAAAACTACGGCACGCTC
CGGCCACCCAGTCCGCCGGAGGACTCCGGTTCAGGGAGCGGCCAACTAGCCGAGAACCTCACCTATGCCT
GGCACAATATGGACATCTTTGGGGCGGTCAATCAGCCGGGCTCCGGATGGCGGCAGCTGGTCAACCGGAC
ACGCGGACTATTCTGCAACGAGCGACACATACCGGCGCCCAGGAAACATTTGCTCAAGAACGGTGAGTTT
CTATTCGCAGTCGGCTGATCTGTGTGAAATCTTAATAAAGGGTCCAATTACCAATTTGAAACTCAGTTTG
CGGCGTGGCCTATCCGGGCGAACTTTTGGCCGTGATGGGCAGTTCCGGTGCCGGAAAGACGACCCTGCTG
AATGCCCTTGCCTTTCGATCGCCGCAGGGCATCCAAGTATCGCCATCCGGGATGCGACTGCTCAATGGCC
AACCTGTGGACGCCAAGGAGATGCAGGCCAGGTGCGCCTATGTCCAGCAGGATGACCTCTTTATCGGCTC
CCTAACGGCCAGGGAACACCTGATTTTCCAAGCCATGGTGCGGATGCCACGACATCTGACCTATCGGCAG
CGAGTGGCCCGCGTGGATCAGGTGATCCAGGAGCTTTCGCTCAGCAAATGTCAGCACACGATCATCGGTG
TGCCCGGCAGGGTGAAAGGTCTGTCCGGCGGAGAAAGGAAGCGTCTGGCATTCGCCTCCGAGGCTCTAAC
CGATCCGCCGCTTCTGATCTGCGATGAGCCCACCTCCGGACTGGACTCCTTTACCGCCCACAGCGTCGTC
CAGGTGCTGAAGAAGCTGTCGCAGAAGGGCAAGACCGTCATCCTGACCATTCATCAGCCGTCTTCCGAGC
TGTTTGAGCTCTTTGACAAGATCCTTCTGATGGCCGAGGGCAGGGTAGCTTTCTTGGGCACTCCCAGCGA
AGCCGTCGACTTCTTTTCCTAGTGAGTTCGATGTGTTTATTAAGGGTATCTAGTATTACATAACATCTCA
ACTCCTATCCAGCGTGGGTGCCCAGTGTCCTACCAACTACAATCCGGCGGACTTTTACGTACAGGTGTTG
GCCGTTGTGCCCGGACGGGAGATCGAGTCCCGTGATCGGATCGCCAAGATATGCGACAATTTTGCCATTA
GCAAAGTAGCCCGGGATATGGAGCAGTTGTTGGCCACCAAAAATCTGGAGAAGCCACTGGAGCAGCCGGA
GAATGGGTACACCTACAAGGCCACCTGGTTCATGCAGTTCCGGGCGGTCCTGTGGCGATCCTGGCTGTCG
GTGCTCAAGGAACCACTCCTCGTAAAAGTGCGACTTATTCAGACAACGGTGAGTGGTTCCAGTGGAAACA
AATGATATAACGCTTACAATTCTTGGAAACAAATTCGCTAGATTTTAGATAGAATTGCCTGATTCCACAC
CCTTCTTAGTTTTTTTCAATGAGATGTATAGTTTATAGTTTTGCAGAAGATAAATAAATTTCATTTAACT
CGCGAATATTAATGAGATGCGAGTAACATTTTAATTTGCAGATGGTTGCCATCTTGATTGGCCTCATCTT
TTTGGGCCAACAACTCACGCAAGTGGGTGTGATGAATATCAACGGAGCCATCTTCCTCTTCCTGACCAAC
ATGACCTTTCAAAACGTCTTTGCCACGATAAATGTAAGTCATGTTTAGAATACATTTGCATTTCAATAAT
TTACTAACTTTCTAATGAATCGATTCGATTTAGGTGTTCACCTCAGAGCTGCCAGTTTTTATGAGGGAGG
CCCGAAGTCGACTTTATCGCTGTGACACATACTTTCTGGGCAAAACGATTGCCGAATTGCCGCTTTTTCT
CACAGTGCCACTGGTCTTCACGGCGATTGCCTATCCGATGATCGGACTGCGGGCCGGAGTGCTGCACTTC
TTCAACTGCCTGGCGCTGGTCACTCTGGTGGCCAATGTGTCAACGTCCTTCGGATATCTAATATCCTGCG
CCAGCTCCTCGACCTCGATGGCGCTGTCTGTGGGTCCGCCGGTTATCATACCATTCCTGCTCTTTGGCGG
CTTCTTCTTGAACTCGGGCTCGGTGCCAGTATACCTCAAATGGTTGTCGTACCTCTCATGGTTCCGTTAC
GCCAACGAGGGTCTGCTGATTAACCAATGGGCGGACGTGGAGCCGGGCGAAATTAGCTGCACATCGTCGA
ACACCACGTGCCCCAGTTCGGGCAAGGTCATCCTGGAGACGCTTAACTTCTCCGCCGCCGATCTGCCGCT
GGACTACGTGGGTCTGGCCATTCTCATCGTGAGCTTCCGGGTGCTCGCATATCTGGCTCTAAGACTTCGG
GCCCGACGCAAGGAGTAGCCGACATATATCCGAAATAACTGCTTGTTTTTTTTTTTTACCATTATTACCA
TCGTGTTTACTGTTTATTGCCCCCTCAAAAAGCTAATGTAATTATATTTGTGCCAATAAAAACAAGATAT
GACCTATAGAATACAAGTATTTCCCCTTCGAACATCCCCACAAGTAGACTTTGGATTTGTCTTCTAACCA
AAAGACTTACACACCTGCATACCTTACATCAAAAACTCGTTTATCGCTACATAAAACACCGGGATATATT
TTTTATATACATACTTTTCAAATCGCGCGCCCTCTTCATAATTCACCTCCACCACACCACGTTTCGTAGT
TGCTCTTTCGCTGTCTCCCACCCGCTCTCCGCAACACATTCACCTTTTGTTCGACGACCTTGGAGCGACT
GTCGTTAGTTCCGCGCGATTCGGTTCGCTCAAATGGTTCCGAGTGGTTCATTTCGTCTCAATAGAAATTA
GTAATAAATATTTGTATGTACAATTTATTTGCTCCAATATATTTGTATATATTTCCCTCACAGCTATATT
TATTCTAATTTAATATTATGACTTTTTAAGGTAATTTTTTGTGACCTGTTCGGAGTGATTAGCGTTACAA
TTTGAACTGAAAGTGACATCCAGTGTTTGTTCCTTGTGTAGATGCATCTCAAAAAAATGGTGGGCATAAT
AGTGTTGTTTATATATATCAAAAATAACAACTATAATAATAAGAATACATTTAATTTAGAAAATGCTTGG
ATTTCACTGGAACTAGGGCGCGCCTCCGGAACATAATGGTGCAGGGCGCTGACTTCCGCGTTTCCAGACT
TTACGAAACACGGAAACCGAAGACCATTCATGTTGTTGCTCAGGTCGCAGACGTTTTGCAGCAGCAGTCG
CTTCACGTTCGCTCGCGTATCGGTGATTCATTCTGCTAACCAGTAAGGCAACCCCGCCAGCCTAGCCGGG
TCCTCAACGACAGGAGCACGATCATGCGCACCCGTGGCCAGGGCCGCATAGCGCATGCCTGCAGGTCGGA
GTACTGTCCTCCGAGCGGAGTACTGTCCTCCGAGCGGAGTACTGTCCTCCGAGCGGAGTACTGTCCTCCG
AGCGGAGTACTGTCCTCCGAGCGGAGACTCTAGCACTAGTGCATGCCTGCAGGTCGGAGTACTGTCCTCC
GAGCGGAGTACTGTCCTCCGAGCGGAGTACTGTCCTCCGAGCGGAGTACTGTCCTCCGAGCGGAGTACTG
TCCTCCGAGCGGAGACTCTAGCGACGTCGAGCGCCGGAGTATAAATAGAGGCGCTTCGTCTACGGAGCGA
CAATTCAATTCAAACAAGCAAAGTGAACACGTCGCTAAGCGAAAGCTAAGCAAATAAACAAGCGCAGCTG
AACAAGCTAAACAATCTGCAGTAAAGTGCAAGTTAAAGTGAATCAATTAAAAGTAACCAGCAACCAAGTA
AATCAACTGCAACTACTGAAATCTGCCAAGAAGTAATTATTGAATACAAGAAGAGAACTCTGAATAGATC
TAAAAGGTAGGTTCAACCACTGATGCCTAGGCACACCGAAACGACTAACCCTAATTCTTATCCTTTACTT
CAGGCGGCCGCGGCTCGAGCAAAATGGCCGAGCTGATCAGCAGCGCCACCCGCAGCCTGTTCGCCGCCGG
AGGCATCAACCCCTGGCCCAACCCCTACCACCACGAGGATATGGGCTGCGGCGGCATGACCCCCACCGGC
GAGTGCTTCAGCACCGAGTGGTGGTGCGATCCCAGCTACGGCCTGAGCGATGCCGGATACGGCTACTGCT
TCGTGGAGGCCACCGGCGGCTACCTGGTGGTGGGCGTGGAGAAGAAGCAGGCCTGGCTGCACAGCCGCGG
CACCCCCGGCGAGAAGATCGGCGCCCAGGTGTGCCAGTGGATCGCCTTCAGCATCGCCATCGCCCTGCTG
ACCTTCTACGGCTTCAGCGCCTGGAAGGCCACCTGCGGCTGGGAGGAGGTGTACGTGTGCTGCGTGGAGG
TGCTGTTCGTGACCCTGGAGATCTTCAAGGAGTTCAGCAGCCCCGCCACCGTGTACCTGAGCACCGGCAA
CCACGCCTACTGCCTGCGCTACTTCGAGTGGCTGCTGAGCTGCCCCGTGATCCTGATCCGCCTGAGCAAC
CTGAGCGGCCTGAAGAACGATTACAGCAAGCGCACCATGGGCCTGATCGTGAGCTGCGTGGGCATGATCG
TGTTCGGCATGGCCGCCGGACTGGCCACCGATTGGCTGAAGTGGCTGCTGTACATCGTGAGCTGCATCTA
CGGCGGCTACATGTACTTCCAGGCCGCCAAGTGCTACGTGGAGGCCAACCACAGCGTGCCCAAGGGCCAC
TGCCGCATGGTGGTGAAGCTGATGGCCTACGCCTACTTCGCCAGCTGGGGCAGCTACCCCATCCTGTGGG
CCGTCGGACCCGAGGGCCTGCTGAAGCTGAGCCCCTACGCCAACAGCATCGGCCACAGCATCTGCGATAT
CATCGCCAAGGAGTTCTGGACCTTCCTGGCCCACCACCTGCGCATCAAGATCCACGAGCACATCCTGATC
CACGGCGATATCCGCAAGACCACCAAGATGGAGATCGGCGGCGAGGAGGTGGAGGTGGAGGAGTTCGTGG
AGGAGGAGGATGAGGATACCGTGGCGATCGCTGCTGCCGCCGCGGCGGCCAAGAGCAGGATCACCAGCGA
GGGCGAGTACATCCCCCTGGACCAGATCGACATCAACGGAGGTTCAGGCGGAACCGGTGTGAGCAAGGGC
GAGGAGGACAACATGGCCATCATCAAGGAGTTCATGCGCTTCAAGGTGCACATGGAGGGCTCCGTGAACG
GCCACGAGTTCGAGATCGAGGGCGAGGGCGAGGGCCGCCCCTACGAGGGCACCCAGACCGCCAAGCTGAA
GGTGACCAAGGGCGGCCCCCTGCCCTTCGCCTGGGACATCCTGTCCCCTCAGTTCATGTACGGCTCCAAG
GCCTACGTGAAGCACCCCGCCGACATCCCCGACTACTTGAAGCTGTCCTTCCCCGAGGGCTTCAAGTGGG
AGCGCGTGATGAACTTCGAGGACGGCGGCGTGGTGACCGTGACCCAGGACTCCTCCCTGCAGGACGGCGA
GTTCATCTACAAGGTGAAGCTGCGCGGCACCAACTTCCCCTCCGACGGCCCCGTAATGCAGAAGAAGACC
ATGGGCTGGGAGGCCTCCTCCGAGCGGATGTACCCCGAGGACGGCGCCCTGAAGGGCGAGATCAAGCAGA
GGCTGAAGCTGAAGGACGGCGGCCACTACGACGCCGAGGTCAAGACCACCTACAAGGCCAAGAAGCCCGT
GCAGCTGCCCGGCGCCTACAACGTCAACATCAAGCTGGACATCACCTCCCACAACGAGGACTACACCATC
GTGGAACAGTACGAGCGCGCCGAGGGCCGCCACTCCACCGGCGGCATGGACGAGCTGTACAAGTTCTGCT
ACGAGAACGAGGTGTAATCTAGAGGATCTTTGTGAAGGAACCTTACTTCTGTGGTGTGACATAATTGGAC
AAACTACCTACAGAGATTTAAAGCTCTAAGGTAAATATAAAATTTTTAAGTGTATAATGTGTTAAACTAC
TGATTCTAATTGTTTGTGTATTTTAGATTCCAACCTATGGAACTGATGAATGGGAGCAGTGGTGGAATGC
CTTTAATGAGGAAAACCTGTTTTGCTCAGAAGAAATGCCATCTAGTGATGATGAGGCTACTGCTGACTCT
CAACATTCTACTCCTCCAAAAAAGAAGAGAAAGGTAGAAGACCCCAAGGACTTTCCTTCAGAATTGCTAA
GTTTTTTGAGTCATGCTGTGTTTAGTAATAGAACTCTTGCTTGCTTTGCTATTTACACCACAAAGGAAAA
AGCTGCACTGCTATACAAGAAAATTATGGAAAAATATTTGATGTATAGTGCCTTGACTAGAGATCATAAT
CAGCCATACCACATTTGTAGAGGTTTTACTTGCTTTAAAAAACCTCCCACACCTCCCCCTGAACCTGAAA
CATAAAATGAATGCAATTGTTGTTGTTAACTTGTTTATTGCAGCTTATAATGGTTACAAATAAAGCAATA
GCATCACAAATTTCACAAATAAAGCATTTTTTTCACTGCATTCTAGTTGTGGTTTGTCCAAACTCATCAA
TGTATCTTATCATGTCTGGATCGATCTGGCCGGCCGTTTAAACGAATTCTTGAAGACGAAAGGGCCTCGT
GATACGCCTATTTTTATAGGTTAATGTCATGATAATAATGGTTTCTTA
Features (pLannotate 1.2.2; 19 found; start..end, strand, type, name):
     31..135     +  promoter       AmpR promoter: bla
    136..996     +  CDS            AmpR: β-lactamase; bla; confers resistance to ampicillin, carbenicillin, and related antibiotics
   1167..1755    +  rep_origin     ori: high-copy-number ColE1/pMB1/pBR322/pUC origin of replication
   1842..1911    +  protein_bind   attB: attB site for the φC31 integrase (Groth et al., 2000) phage φC31 integrase
   2606..5478    +  CDS            mini-white: Drosophila white gene eye color pigment; white; This is a modified version of the white gene lacking part of the first intron.
   6251..6406    +  CDS            YPB1_ECOLX (fragment): Protein predicted: Swiss-Prot protein existence level 4. From Escherichia coli.
   6507..6601    +  protein_bind   5X UAS: five tandem copies of the "ScaI site" 17-mer CGGAGTACTGTCCTCCG, an upstream activating sequence (UAS) that efficiently binds yeast Gal4 (Webster et al., 1988; Pfeiffer et al., 2010) GAL4
   6620..6636    -  misc_feature   MCS (fragment): pUC18/19 multiple cloning site
   6635..6729    +  protein_bind   5X UAS: five tandem copies of the "ScaI site" 17-mer CGGAGTACTGTCCTCCG, an upstream activating sequence (UAS) that efficiently binds yeast Gal4 (Webster et al., 1988; Pfeiffer et al., 2010) GAL4
   6754..6992    +  promoter       hsp70 promoter: Drosophila melanogaster hsp70Bb promoter
   7007..7073    +  intron         Mhc intron: modified Drosophila myosin heavy chain intron 16 (Pfeiffer et al., 2010)
   8171..8233    +  CDS            KCNJ2 (fragment): KCNJ2_HUMAN - Also known as IRK1. Experimental evidence at protein level: Swiss-Prot protein existence level 1. Probably participates in establishing action potential waveform and excitability of neuronal and muscle tissues. Inward rectifier potassium channels are characterized by a greater tendency to allow potassium to flow into the cell rather than out of it. Their voltage dependence is regulated by the concentration of extracellular potassium; as external potassium is raised, the voltage range of the channel opening shifts to more positive voltages. The inward rectification is mainly due t
   8249..8953    +  CDS            mCherry: mCherry is a basic (constitutively fluorescent) red fluorescent protein published in 2004, derived from Discosoma sp.. It is reported to be a very rapidly-maturing monomer with low acid sensitivity.
   8985..9059    +  CDS            small t antigen (fragment): SV40 (simian virus 40) small t antigen
   9061..9126    +  intron         small t intron: SV40 (simian virus 40) small t antigen intron
   9256..9276    +  CDS            SV40 NLS: nuclear localization signal of SV40 (simian virus 40) large T antigen
   9283..9417    +  CDS            LT_POVHA (fragment): Protein inferred from homology: Swiss-Prot protein existence level 3. Isoform large T antigen is a key early protein essential for both driving viral replication and inducing cellular transformation. Plays a role in viral genome replication by driving entry of quiescent cells into the cell cycle and by autoregulating the synthesis of viral early mRNA. Displays highly oncogenic activities by corrupting the host cellular checkpoint mechanisms that guard cell division and the transcription, replication, and repair of DNA. Participates in the modulation of cellular gene expression preceeding viral
   9442..9525    +  CDS            large T antigen (fragment): large T antigen from SV40 (simian virus 40)
   9548..9682    +  polyA_signal   SV40 poly(A) signal: SV40 polyadenylation signal
