>Addgene plasmid #111547 | 10XUAS IVS ChrimsonR mCherry_tr | addgene full sequence | sequence record 213951 | Addgene NGS Result
GACTCAGGTGGCACTTTTCGGGGAAATGTGCGCGGAACCCCTATTTGTTTATTTTTCTAAATACATTCAA
ATATGTATCCGCTCATGAGACAATAACCCTGATAAATGCTTCAATAATATTGAAAAAGGAAGAGTATGAG
TATTCAACATTTCCGTGTCGCCCTTATTCCCTTTTTTGCGGCATTTTGCCTTCCTGTTTTTGCTCACCCA
GAAACGCTGGTGAAAGTAAAAGATGCTGAAGATCAGTTGGGTGCACGAGTGGGTTACATCGAACTGGATC
TCAACAGCGGTAAGATCCTTGAGAGTTTTCGCCCCGAAGAACGTTTTCCAATGATGAGCACTTTTAAAGT
TCTGCTATGTGGCGCGGTATTATCCCGTATTGACGCCGGGCAAGAGCAACTCGGTCGCCGCATACACTAT
TCTCAGAATGACTTGGTTGAGTACTCACCAGTCACAGAAAAGCATCTTACGGATGGCATGACAGTAAGAG
AATTATGCAGTGCTGCCATAACCATGAGTGATAACACTGCGGCCAACTTACTTCTGACAACGATCGGAGG
ACCGAAGGAGCTAACCGCTTTTTTGCACAACATGGGGGATCATGTAACTCGCCTTGATCGTTGGGAACCG
GAGCTGAATGAAGCCATACCAAACGACGAGCGTGACACCACGATGCCTGTAGCAATGGCAACAACGTTGC
GCAAACTATTAACTGGCGAACTACTTACTCTAGCTTCCCGGCAACAATTAATAGACTGGATGGAGGCGGA
TAAAGTTGCAGGACCACTTCTGCGCTCGGCCCTTCCGGCTGGCTGGTTTATTGCTGATAAATCTGGAGCC
GGTGAGCGTGGGTCTCGCGGTATCATTGCAGCACTGGGGCCAGATGGTAAGCCCTCCCGTATCGTAGTTA
TCTACACGACGGGGAGTCAGGCAACTATGGATGAACGAAATAGACAGATCGCTGAGATAGGTGCCTCACT
GATTAAGCATTGGTAACTGTCAGACCAAGTTTACTCATATATACTTTAGATTGATTTAAAACTTCATTTT
TAATTTAAAAGGATCTAGGTGAAGATCCTTTTTGATAATCTCATGACCAAAATCCCTTAACGTGAGTTTT
CGTTCCACTGAGCGTCAGACCCCGTAGAAAAGATCAAAGGATCTTCTTGAGATCCTTTTTTTCTGCGCGT
AATCTGCTGCTTGCAAACAAAAAAACCACCGCTACCAGCGGTGGTTTGTTTGCCGGATCAAGAGCTACCA
ACTCTTTTTCCGAAGGTAACTGGCTTCAGCAGAGCGCAGATACCAAATACTGTTCTTCTAGTGTAGCCGT
AGTTAGGCCACCACTTCAAGAACTCTGTAGCACCGCCTACATACCTCGCTCTGCTAATCCTGTTACCAGT
GGCTGCTGCCAGTGGCGATAAGTCGTGTCTTACCGGGTTGGACTCAAGACGATAGTTACCGGATAAGGCG
CAGCGGTCGGGCTGAACGGGGGGTTCGTGCACACAGCCCAGCTTGGAGCGAACGACCTACACCGAACTGA
GATACCTACAGCGTGAGCTATGAGAAAGCGCCACGCTTCCCGAAGGGAGAAAGGCGGACAGGTATCCGGT
AAGCGGCAGGGTCGGAACAGGAGAGCGCACGAGGGAGCTTCCAGGGGGAAACGCCTGGTATCTTTATAGT
CCTGTCGGGTTTCGCCACCTCTGACTTGAGCGTCGATTTTTGTGATGCTCGTCAGGGGGGCGGAGCCTAT
GGAAAAACGCCAGCAACGCGGCCTTTTTACGGTTCCTGGCCTTTTGCTGGCCTTTTGCTCACATGTTACC
GTCGACGATGTAGGTCACGGTCTCGAAGCCGCGGTGCGGGTGCCAGGGCGTGCCCTTGGGCTCCCCGGGC
GCGTACTCCACCTCACCCATCTGGTCCATCATGATGAACGGGTCGAGGTGGCGGTAGTTGATCCCGGCGA
ACGCGCGGCGCACCGGGAAGCCCTCGCCCTCGAAACCGCTGGGCGCGGTGGTCACGGTGAGCACGGGACG
TGCGACGGCGTCGGCGGGTGCGGATACGCGGGGCAGCGTCAGCGGGTTCTCGACGGTCACGGCGGGCATG
TCGACAAGCCGAACATATGGGCGCGCCTAGTATGTATGTAAGTTAATAAAACCCATTTTTGCGGAAAGTA
GATAAAAAAAACATTTTTTTTTTTTACTGCACTGGATATCATTGAACTTATCTGATCAGTTTTAAATTTA
CTTCGATCCAAGGGTATTTGATGTACCAGGTTCTTTCGATTACCTCTCACTCAAAATGACATTCCACTCA
AAGTCAGCGCTGTTTGCCTCCTTCTCTGTCCACAGAAATATCGCCGTCTCTTTCGCCGCTGCGTCCGCTA
TCTCTTTCGCCACCGTTTGTAGCGTTACGTAGCGTCAATGTCCGCCTTCAGTTGCATTTTGTCAGCGGTT
TCGTGACGAAGCTCCAAGCGGTTTACGCCATCAATTAAACACAAAGTGCTGTGCCAAAACTCCTCTCGCT
TCTTATTTTTGTTTGTTTTTTGAGTGATTGGGGTGGTGATTGGTTTTGGGTGGGTAAGCAGGGGAAAGTG
TGAAAAATCCCGGCAATGGGCCAAGAGGATCAGGAGCTATTAATTCGCGGAGGCAGCAAACACCCATCTG
CCGAGCATCTGAACAATGTGAGTAGTACATGTGCATACATCTTAAGTTCACTTGATCTATAGGAACTGCG
ATTGCAACATCAAATTGTCTGCGGCGTGAGAACTGCGACCCACAAAAATCCCAAACCGCAATTGCACAAA
CAAATAGTGACACGAAACAGATTATTCTGGTAGCTGTTCTCGCTATATAAGACAATTTTTGAGATCATAT
CATGATCAAGACATCTAAAGGCATTCATTTTCGACTATATTCTTTTTTACAAAAAATATAACAACCAGAT
ATTTTAAGCTGATCCTAGATGCACAAAAAATAAATAAAAGTATAAACCTACTTCGTAGGATACTTCGGGG
TACTTTTTGTTCGGGGTTAGATGAGCATAACGCTTGTAGTTGATATTTGAGATCCCCTATCATTGCAGGG
TGACAGCGGAGCGGCTTCGCAGAGCTGCATTAACCAGGGCTTCGGGCAGGCCAAAAACTACGGCACGCTC
CGGCCACCCAGTCCGCCGGAGGACTCCGGTTCAGGGAGCGGCCAACTAGCCGAGAACCTCACCTATGCCT
GGCACAATATGGACATCTTTGGGGCGGTCAATCAGCCGGGCTCCGGATGGCGGCAGCTGGTCAACCGGAC
ACGCGGACTATTCTGCAACGAGCGACACATACCGGCGCCCAGGAAACATTTGCTCAAGAACGGTGAGTTT
CTATTCGCAGTCGGCTGATCTGTGTGAAATCTTAATAAAGGGTCCAATTACCAATTTGAAACTCAGTTTG
CGGCGTGGCCTATCCGGGCGAACTTTTGGCCGTGATGGGCAGTTCCGGTGCCGGAAAGACGACCCTGCTG
AATGCCCTTGCCTTTCGATCGCCGCAGGGCATCCAAGTATCGCCATCCGGGATGCGACTGCTCAATGGCC
AACCTGTGGACGCCAAGGAGATGCAGGCCAGGTGCGCCTATGTCCAGCAGGATGACCTCTTTATCGGCTC
CCTAACGGCCAGGGAACACCTGATTTTCCAAGCCATGGTGCGGATGCCACGACATCTGACCTATCGGCAG
CGAGTGGCCCGCGTGGATCAGGTGATCCAGGAGCTTTCGCTCAGCAAATGTCAGCACACGATCATCGGTG
TGCCCGGCAGGGTGAAAGGTCTGTCCGGCGGAGAAAGGAAGCGTCTGGCATTCGCCTCCGAGGCTCTAAC
CGATCCGCCGCTTCTGATCTGCGATGAGCCCACCTCCGGACTGGACTCCTTTACCGCCCACAGCGTCGTC
CAGGTGCTGAAGAAGCTGTCGCAGAAGGGCAAGACCGTCATCCTGACCATTCATCAGCCGTCTTCCGAGC
TGTTTGAGCTCTTTGACAAGATCCTTCTGATGGCCGAGGGCAGGGTAGCTTTCTTGGGCACTCCCAGCGA
AGCCGTCGACTTCTTTTCCTAGTGAGTTCGATGTGTTTATTAAGGGTATCTAGTATTACATAACATCTCA
ACTCCTATCCAGCGTGGGTGCCCAGTGTCCTACCAACTACAATCCGGCGGACTTTTACGTACAGGTGTTG
GCCGTTGTGCCCGGACGGGAGATCGAGTCCCGTGATCGGATCGCCAAGATATGCGACAATTTTGCCATTA
GCAAAGTAGCCCGGGATATGGAGCAGTTGTTGGCCACCAAAAATCTGGAGAAGCCACTGGAGCAGCCGGA
GAATGGGTACACCTACAAGGCCACCTGGTTCATGCAGTTCCGGGCGGTCCTGTGGCGATCCTGGCTGTCG
GTGCTCAAGGAACCACTCCTCGTAAAAGTGCGACTTATTCAGACAACGGTGAGTGGTTCCAGTGGAAACA
AATGATATAACGCTTACAATTCTTGGAAACAAATTCGCTAGATTTTAGATAGAATTGCCTGATTCCACAC
CCTTCTTAGTTTTTTTCAATGAGATGTATAGTTTATAGTTTTGCAGAAGATAAATAAATTTCATTTAACT
CGCGAATATTAATGAGATGCGAGTAACATTTTAATTTGCAGATGGTTGCCATCTTGATTGGCCTCATCTT
TTTGGGCCAACAACTCACGCAAGTGGGTGTGATGAATATCAACGGAGCCATCTTCCTCTTCCTGACCAAC
ATGACCTTTCAAAACGTCTTTGCCACGATAAATGTAAGTCATGTTTAGAATACATTTGCATTTCAATAAT
TTACTAACTTTCTAATGAATCGATTCGATTTAGGTGTTCACCTCAGAGCTGCCAGTTTTTATGAGGGAGG
CCCGAAGTCGACTTTATCGCTGTGACACATACTTTCTGGGCAAAACGATTGCCGAATTGCCGCTTTTTCT
CACAGTGCCACTGGTCTTCACGGCGATTGCCTATCCGATGATCGGACTGCGGGCCGGAGTGCTGCACTTC
TTCAACTGCCTGGCGCTGGTCACTCTGGTGGCCAATGTGTCAACGTCCTTCGGATATCTAATATCCTGCG
CCAGCTCCTCGACCTCGATGGCGCTGTCTGTGGGTCCGCCGGTTATCATACCATTCCTGCTCTTTGGCGG
CTTCTTCTTGAACTCGGGCTCGGTGCCAGTATACCTCAAATGGTTGTCGTACCTCTCATGGTTCCGTTAC
GCCAACGAGGGTCTGCTGATTAACCAATGGGCGGACGTGGAGCCGGGCGAAATTAGCTGCACATCGTCGA
ACACCACGTGCCCCAGTTCGGGCAAGGTCATCCTGGAGACGCTTAACTTCTCCGCCGCCGATCTGCCGCT
GGACTACGTGGGTCTGGCCATTCTCATCGTGAGCTTCCGGGTGCTCGCATATCTGGCTCTAAGACTTCGG
GCCCGACGCAAGGAGTAGCCGACATATATCCGAAATAACTGCTTGTTTTTTTTTTTTACCATTATTACCA
TCGTGTTTACTGTTTATTGCCCCCTCAAAAAGCTAATGTAATTATATTTGTGCCAATAAAAACAAGATAT
GACCTATAGAATACAAGTATTTCCCCTTCGAACATCCCCACAAGTAGACTTTGGATTTGTCTTCTAACCA
AAAGACTTACACACCTGCATACCTTACATCAAAAACTCGTTTATCGCTACATAAAACACCGGGATATATT
TTTTATATACATACTTTTCAAATCGCGCGCCCTCTTCATAATTCACCTCCACCACACCACGTTTCGTAGT
TGCTCTTTCGCTGTCTCCCACCCGCTCTCCGCAACACATTCACCTTTTGTTCGACGACCTTGGAGCGACT
GTCGTTAGTTCCGCGCGATTCGGTTCGCTCAAATGGTTCCGAGTGGTTCATTTCGTCTCAATAGAAATTA
GTAATAAATATTTGTATGTACAATTTATTTGCTCCAATATATTTGTATATATTTCCCTCACAGCTATATT
TATTCTAATTTAATATTATGACTTTTTAAGGTAATTTTTTGTGACCTGTTCGGAGTGATTAGCGTTACAA
TTTGAACTGAAAGTGACATCCAGTGTTTGTTCCTTGTGTAGATGCATCTCAAAAAAATGGTGGGCATAAT
AGTGTTGTTTATATATATCAAAAATAACAACTATAATAATAAGAATACATTTAATTTAGAAAATGCTTGG
ATTTCACTGGAACTAGGGCGCGCCTCCGGAACATAATGGTGCAGGGCGCTGACTTCCGCGTTTCCAGACT
TTACGAAACACGGAAACCGAAGACCATTCATGTTGTTGCTCAGGTCGCAGACGTTTTGCAGCAGCAGTCG
CTTCACGTTCGCTCGCGTATCGGTGATTCATTCTGCTAACCAGTAAGGCAACCCCGCCAGCCTAGCCGGG
TCCTCAACGACAGGAGCACGATCATGCGCACCCGTGGCCAGGGCCGCAAGCTCTAGCGCATGCCTGCAGG
TCGGAGTACTGTCCTCCGAGCGGAGTACTGTCCTCCGAGCGGAGTACTGTCCTCCGAGCGGAGTACTGTC
CTCCGAGCGGAGTACTGTCCTCCGAGCGGAGACTCTAGCACTAGTGCATGCCTGCAGGTCGGAGTACTGT
CCTCCGAGCGGAGTACTGTCCTCCGAGCGGAGTACTGTCCTCCGAGCGGAGTACTGTCCTCCGAGCGGAG
TACTGTCCTCCGAGCGGAGACTCTAGCGACGTCGAGCGCCGGAGTATAAATAGAGGCGCTTCGTCTACGG
AGCGACAATTCAATTCAAACAAGCAAAGTGAACACGTCGCTAAGCGAAAGCTAAGCAAATAAACAAGCGC
AGCTGAACAAGCTAAACAATCTGCAGTAAAGTGCAAGTTAAAGTGAATCAATTAAAAGTAACCAGCAACC
AAGTAAATCAACTGCAACTACTGAAATCTGCCAAGAAGTAATTATTGAATACAAGAAGAGAACTCTGAAT
AGATCTAAAAGGTAGGTTCAACCACTGATGCCTAGGCACACCGAAACGACTAACCCTAATTCTTATCCTT
TACTTCAGGCGGCCGCGGCTCGAGCAAAATGGCCGAGCTGATCAGCAGCGCCACCCGCAGCCTGTTCGCC
GCCGGAGGCATCAACCCCTGGCCCAACCCCTACCACCACGAGGATATGGGCTGCGGCGGCATGACCCCCA
CCGGCGAGTGCTTCAGCACCGAGTGGTGGTGCGATCCCAGCTACGGCCTGAGCGATGCCGGATACGGCTA
CTGCTTCGTGGAGGCCACCGGCGGCTACCTGGTGGTGGGCGTGGAGAAGAAGCAGGCCTGGCTGCACAGC
CGCGGCACCCCCGGCGAGAAGATCGGCGCCCAGGTGTGCCAGTGGATCGCCTTCAGCATCGCCATCGCCC
TGCTGACCTTCTACGGCTTCAGCGCCTGGAAGGCCACCTGCGGCTGGGAGGAGGTGTACGTGTGCTGCGT
GGAGGTGCTGTTCGTGACCCTGGAGATCTTCAAGGAGTTCAGCAGCCCCGCCACCGTGTACCTGAGCACC
GGCAACCACGCCTACTGCCTGCGCTACTTCGAGTGGCTGCTGAGCTGCCCCGTGATCCTGATCCGCCTGA
GCAACCTGAGCGGCCTGAAGAACGATTACAGCAAGCGCACCATGGGCCTGATCGTGAGCTGCGTGGGCAT
GATCGTGTTCGGCATGGCCGCCGGACTGGCCACCGATTGGCTGAAGTGGCTGCTGTACATCGTGAGCTGC
ATCTACGGCGGCTACATGTACTTCCAGGCCGCCAAGTGCTACGTGGAGGCCAACCACAGCGTGCCCAAGG
GCCACTGCCGCATGGTGGTGAAGCTGATGGCCTACGCCTACTTCGCCAGCTGGGGCAGCTACCCCATCCT
GTGGGCCGTCGGACCCGAGGGCCTGCTGAAGCTGAGCCCCTACGCCAACAGCATCGGCCACAGCATCTGC
GATATCATCGCCAAGGAGTTCTGGACCTTCCTGGCCCACCACCTGCGCATCAAGATCCACGAGCACATCC
TGATCCACGGCGATATCCGCAAGACCACCAAGATGGAGATCGGCGGCGAGGAGGTGGAGGTGGAGGAGTT
CGTGGAGGAGGAGGATGAGGATACCGTGGCGATCGCTGCTGCCGCCGCGGCGGCCAAGAGCAGGATCACC
AGCGAGGGCGAGTACATCCCCCTGGACCAGATCGACATCAACGGAGGTTCAGGCGGAACCGGTGTGAGCA
AGGGCGAGGAGGACAACATGGCCATCATCAAGGAGTTCATGCGCTTCAAGGTGCACATGGAGGGCTCCGT
GAACGGCCACGAGTTCGAGATCGAGGGCGAGGGCGAGGGCCGCCCCTACGAGGGCACCCAGACCGCCAAG
CTGAAGGTGACCAAGGGCGGCCCCCTGCCCTTCGCCTGGGACATCCTGTCCCCTCAGTTCATGTACGGCT
CCAAGGCCTACGTGAAGCACCCCGCCGACATCCCCGACTACTTGAAGCTGTCCTTCCCCGAGGGCTTCAA
GTGGGAGCGCGTGATGAACTTCGAGGACGGCGGCGTGGTGACCGTGACCCAGGACTCCTCCCTGCAGGAC
GGCGAGTTCATCTACAAGGTGAAGCTGCGCGGCACCAACTTCCCCTCCGACGGCCCCGTAATGCAGAAGA
AGACCATGGGCTGGGAGGCCTCCTCCGAGCGGATGTACCCCGAGGACGGCGCCCTGAAGGGCGAGATCAA
GCAGAGGCTGAAGCTGAAGGACGGCGGCCACTACGACGCCGAGGTCAAGACCACCTACAAGGCCAAGAAG
CCCGTGCAGCTGCCCGGCGCCTACAACGTCAACATCAAGCTGGACATCACCTCCCACAACGAGGACTACA
CCATCGTGGAACAGTACGAGCGCGCCGAGGGCCGCCACTCCACCGGCGGCATGGACGAGCTGTACAAGTT
CTGCTACGAGAACGAGGTGTAATCTAGAGGATCTTTGTGAAGGAACCTTACTTCTGTGGTGTGACATAAT
TGGACAAACTACCTACAGAGATTTAAAGCTCTAAGGTAAATATAAAATTTTTAAGTGTATAATGTGTTAA
ACTACTGATTCTAATTGTTTGTGTATTTTAGATTCCAACCTATGGAACTGATGAATGGGAGCAGTGGTGG
AATGCCTTTAATGAGGAAAACCTGTTTTGCTCAGAAGAAATGCCATCTAGTGATGATGAGGCTACTGCTG
ACTCTCAACATTCTACTCCTCCAAAAAAGAAGAGAAAGGTAGAAGACCCCAAGGACTTTCCTTCAGAATT
GCTAAGTTTTTTGAGTCATGCTGTGTTTAGTAATAGAACTCTTGCTTGCTTTGCTATTTACACCACAAAG
GAAAAAGCTGCACTGCTATACAAGAAAATTATGGAAAAATATTTGATGTATAGTGCCTTGACTAGAGATC
ATAATCAGCCATACCACATTTGTAGAGGTTTTACTTGCTTTAAAAAACCTCCCACACCTCCCCCTGAACC
TGAAACATAAAATGAATGCAATTGTTGTTGTTAACTTGTTTATTGCAGCTTATAATGGTTACAAATAAAG
CAATAGCATCACAAATTTCACAAATAAAGCATTTTTTTCACTGCATTCTAGTTGTGGTTTGTCCAAACTC
ATCAATGTATCTTATCATGTCTGGATCGATCTGGCCGGCCGTTTAAACGAATTCTTGAAGACGAAAGGGC
CTCGTGATACGCCTATTTTTATAGGTTAATGTCATGATAATAATGGTTTCTTA
Features (pLannotate 1.2.2; 19 found; start..end, strand, type, name):
     31..135     +  promoter       AmpR promoter: bla
    136..996     +  CDS            AmpR: β-lactamase; bla; confers resistance to ampicillin, carbenicillin, and related antibiotics
   1167..1755    +  rep_origin     ori: high-copy-number ColE1/pMB1/pBR322/pUC origin of replication
   1842..1911    +  protein_bind   attB: attB site for the φC31 integrase (Groth et al., 2000) phage φC31 integrase
   2127..6246    +  gene           mini-white: white; This modified version of the white gene lacks part of the first intron.
   6251..6406    +  CDS            YPB1_ECOLX (fragment): Protein predicted: Swiss-Prot protein existence level 4. From Escherichia coli.
   6512..6606    +  protein_bind   5X UAS: five tandem copies of the "ScaI site" 17-mer CGGAGTACTGTCCTCCG, an upstream activating sequence (UAS) that efficiently binds yeast Gal4 (Webster et al., 1988; Pfeiffer et al., 2010) GAL4
   6625..6641    -  misc_feature   MCS (fragment): pUC18/19 multiple cloning site
   6640..6734    +  protein_bind   5X UAS: five tandem copies of the "ScaI site" 17-mer CGGAGTACTGTCCTCCG, an upstream activating sequence (UAS) that efficiently binds yeast Gal4 (Webster et al., 1988; Pfeiffer et al., 2010) GAL4
   6759..6997    +  promoter       hsp70 promoter: Drosophila melanogaster hsp70Bb promoter
   7012..7078    +  intron         Mhc intron: modified Drosophila myosin heavy chain intron 16 (Pfeiffer et al., 2010)
   8176..8238    +  CDS            KCNJ2 (fragment): KCNJ2_HUMAN - Also known as IRK1. Experimental evidence at protein level: Swiss-Prot protein existence level 1. Probably participates in establishing action potential waveform and excitability of neuronal and muscle tissues. Inward rectifier potassium channels are characterized by a greater tendency to allow potassium to flow into the cell rather than out of it. Their voltage dependence is regulated by the concentration of extracellular potassium; as external potassium is raised, the voltage range of the channel opening shifts to more positive voltages. The inward rectification is mainly due t
   8254..8958    +  CDS            mCherry: mCherry is a basic (constitutively fluorescent) red fluorescent protein published in 2004, derived from Discosoma sp.. It is reported to be a very rapidly-maturing monomer with low acid sensitivity.
   8990..9064    +  CDS            small t antigen (fragment): SV40 (simian virus 40) small t antigen
   9066..9131    +  intron         small t intron: SV40 (simian virus 40) small t antigen intron
   9261..9281    +  CDS            SV40 NLS: nuclear localization signal of SV40 (simian virus 40) large T antigen
   9288..9422    +  CDS            LT_POVHA (fragment): Protein inferred from homology: Swiss-Prot protein existence level 3. Isoform large T antigen is a key early protein essential for both driving viral replication and inducing cellular transformation. Plays a role in viral genome replication by driving entry of quiescent cells into the cell cycle and by autoregulating the synthesis of viral early mRNA. Displays highly oncogenic activities by corrupting the host cellular checkpoint mechanisms that guard cell division and the transcription, replication, and repair of DNA. Participates in the modulation of cellular gene expression preceeding viral
   9447..9530    +  CDS            large T antigen (fragment): large T antigen from SV40 (simian virus 40)
   9553..9687    +  polyA_signal   SV40 poly(A) signal: SV40 polyadenylation signal
