[The description below was written by a language model from this plasmid's Addgene catalogue record and pLannotate feature annotations shown in this document.]
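Description:
10XUAS IVS ChrimsonR mCherry_tr is a Drosophila transgenesis and expression plasmid of about 9.8 kb, built for GAL4-dependent expression of a red-fluorescent optogenetic actuator in flies. In bacteria it is maintained through a high-copy ColE1/pUC-type origin and selected with ampicillin via the β-lactamase gene. For making transgenic flies it carries a φC31 integrase attB site, which allows site-specific insertion into a genomic attP landing site, and a mini-white gene that serves as an eye-colour marker for identifying transformants.

The expression cassette begins with two adjacent 5X UAS blocks, giving ten GAL4 binding sites, upstream of the Drosophila hsp70Bb promoter, so transcription depends on GAL4 supplied by a driver line. A modified myosin heavy chain intron (the "IVS" in the name) follows the promoter; such introns are included to boost transcript processing and expression. The insert, cloned between XhoI and XbaI, encodes ChrimsonR fused to mCherry. The opsin itself is not annotated by the feature tool, but the roughly 1.1 kb unannotated stretch between the intron and the downstream features is where it would lie. A short fragment matching the potassium channel KCNJ2 (Kir2.1) sits between that region and mCherry, consistent with the "trafficked" designation, since Kir2.1-derived signals are commonly used to improve membrane delivery of opsins. The transcript ends in an SV40 3′ region containing the small t intron and polyadenylation signal; the T antigen and NLS fragments annotated there are remnants of this terminator rather than expressed parts. The sequencing-derived and depositor sequences differ by only five nucleotides in length and show the same feature layout. The stated use is optogenetics in Drosophila, with mCherry reporting expression.
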