Addgene plasmid #111547: 10XUAS IVS ChrimsonR mCherry_tr
Purpose: Optogenetics in Drosophila: UAS-induced expression of ChrimsonR mCherry
Depositing lab: Vivek Jayaraman. Depositing organization: HHMI, Janelia Research Campus. Publication: Independent optical excitation of distinct neural populations. Klapoetke NC, Murata Y, Kim SS, Pulver SR, Birdsey-Benson A, Cho YK, Morimoto TK, Chuong AS, Carpenter EJ, Tian Z, Wang J, Xie Y, Yan Z, Zhang Y, Chow BY, Surek B, Melkonian M, Jayaraman V, Constantine-Paton M, Wong GK, Boyden ES. Nat Methods. 2014 Mar;11(3):338-46. doi: 10.1038/nmeth.2836. Epub 2014 Feb 9. PubMed 24509633.
Backbone
  Vector backbone: 10XUAS IVS sv40
  Vector type: Insect Expression
Growth in bacteria
  Bacterial resistance: Ampicillin, 100 μg/mL
  Growth temperature: 37°C
  Growth strain: DH5alpha
  Copy number: High Copy
Gene/Insert
  Gene/Insert name: ChrimsonR_mCherry_trafficked
  Species: D. melanogaster (fly)
  Mutation: wt
  Promoter: hsp70
  Cloning method: Restriction Enzyme; 5′ cloning site XhoI (not destroyed); 3′ cloning site XbaI (not destroyed)
Terms and licenses: Academic/Nonprofit Terms; Industry Terms: Not Available to Industry
How to cite: 10XUAS IVS ChrimsonR mCherry_tr was a gift from Vivek Jayaraman (Addgene plasmid # 111547 ; http://n2t.net/addgene:111547 ; RRID:Addgene_111547)
